Addgene plasmid #183700: pcDNA3.3_SARS2_omicron BA.2
Purpose: expressing SARS-CoV-2 BA.2 spike protein for pseudovirus production
Depositing lab: David Nemazee. Depositing organization: Scripps California (The Scripps Research Institute). Publication: Broadly neutralizing antibodies target the coronavirus fusion peptide. Dacon C, Tucker C, Peng L, Lee CD, Lin TH, Yuan M, Cong Y, Wang L, Purser L, Williams JK, Pyo CW, Kosik I, Hu Z, Zhao M, Mohan D, Cooper AJR, Peterson M, Skinner J, Dixit S, Kollins E, Huzella L, Perry D, Byrum R, Lembirik S, Drawbaugh D, Eaton B, Zhang Y, Yang ES, Chen M, Leung K, Weinberg RS, Pegu A, Geraghty DE, Davidson E, Douagi I, Moir S, Yewdell JW, Schmaljohn C, Crompton PD, Holbrook MR, Nemazee D, Mascola JR, Wilson IA, Tan J. Science. 2022 Jul 12:eabq3773. doi: 10.1126/science.abq3773. PubMed 35857439.
Backbone
  Vector backbone: pcDNA3.3
  Backbone size w/o insert (bp): 5500
  Total vector size (bp): 8800
  Vector type: Mammalian Expression, Lentiviral, Retroviral
Growth in bacteria
  Bacterial resistance: Ampicillin, 100 μg/mL
  Growth temperature: 37°C
  Growth strain: NEB Stable
  Copy number: High Copy
Gene/Insert
  Gene/Insert name: Spike (BA.2)
  Species: SARS-CoV-2
  Insert size (bp): 3800
  Mutation: c-terminal 18 aa deletion
  Entrez Gene: S (a.k.a. GU280_gp02, spike glycoprotein)
  Promoter: CMV
  Cloning method: Restriction Enzyme; 5′ cloning site BamHI (not destroyed); 3′ cloning site XhoI (not destroyed)
  Sequencing primers: 5′ CMV-F; 3′ TK_pA-R
Resource information
  A portion of this plasmid was derived from a plasmid made by: synthesized by IDT (Burton lab)
Terms and licenses: Academic/Nonprofit Terms; Industry Terms: Not Available to Industry
How to cite: pcDNA3.3_SARS2_omicron BA.2 was a gift from David Nemazee (Addgene plasmid # 183700 ; http://n2t.net/addgene:183700 ; RRID:Addgene_183700)
