[The description below was written by a language model from this plasmid's Addgene catalogue record and pLannotate feature annotations shown in this document.]
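Description:
pcDNA3.3_SARS2_omicron BA.2 is a mammalian expression plasmid built on the pcDNA3.3 backbone that encodes the spike glycoprotein of the SARS-CoV-2 Omicron BA.2 lineage. The spike open reading frame, derived from a synthesized gene and cloned between BamHI and XhoI sites that remain intact, carries a deletion of the C-terminal 18 amino acids. Truncating the cytoplasmic tail in this way is commonly done to improve surface display of spike and its incorporation into heterologous viral particles. Transcription is driven by the human cytomegalovirus immediate-early enhancer and promoter and terminated by the herpes simplex virus thymidine kinase polyadenylation signal. No epitope tag or reporter is annotated on the insert.

In bacteria the plasmid is maintained through a high-copy ColE1/pUC-type origin and selected with ampicillin via the β-lactamase gene; an f1 origin is also present. A second mammalian cassette places the neomycin phosphotransferase gene under the SV40 enhancer/early promoter with an SV40 polyadenylation signal, which would allow G418 selection of stable transfectants. The short bGH poly(A), ble, lacI and bom fragments and the lac promoter/operator region appear to be backbone remnants with no stated function.

Although catalogued under lentiviral and retroviral vector types, the feature table shows no LTRs or packaging signal. The plasmid instead acts as an envelope-supplying helper, co-transfected with viral packaging and reporter components to make BA.2 spike-pseudotyped particles, for example for antibody neutralization assays. The sequenced record is about 9.2 kb, somewhat larger than the roughly 8.8 kb listed in the catalogue.
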