Features (pLannotate 1.2.2; 18 found; start..end, strand, type, name):
      8..387     +  enhancer       CMV enhancer: human cytomegalovirus immediate early enhancer
    388..591     +  promoter       CMV promoter: human cytomegalovirus (CMV) immediate early promoter
    718..4473    +  CDS            S: SPIKE_SARS2 - Experimental evidence at protein level: Swiss-Prot protein existence level 1. [Spike glycoprotein]: May down-regulate host tetherin (BST2) by lysosomal degradation, thereby counteracting its antiviral activity. From Severe acute respiratory syndrome coronavirus 2 (2019-nCoV) (SARS-CoV-2).
   4585..4633    +  polyA_signal   HSV TK poly(A) signal: herpes simplex virus thymidine kinase polyadenylation signal (Cole and Stacy, 1985)
   4724..4740    -  polyA_signal   bGH poly(A) signal (fragment): bovine growth hormone polyadenylation signal
   4835..5263    +  rep_origin     f1 ori (sequence partly withheld): f1 bacteriophage origin of replication; arrow indicates direction of (+) strand synthesis
   5277..5606    +  promoter       SV40 promoter: SV40 enhancer and early promoter
   5673..6464    +  CDS            neo: KKA2_KLEPN - Also known as kan, nptII. Experimental evidence at protein level: Swiss-Prot protein existence level 1. Resistance to kanamycin, neomycin, paromomycin, ribostamycin, butirosin and gentamicin B. From Klebsiella pneumoniae.
   6490..6648    +  CDS            ble (fragment): BLE_KLEPN - Experimental evidence at protein level: Swiss-Prot protein existence level 1. Binding protein with a strong affinity to the bleomycin family of antibiotics. Binds to CL990; an antimitotic-antibiotic compound. From Klebsiella pneumoniae.
   6643..6764    +  polyA_signal   SV40 poly(A) signal: SV40 polyadenylation signal
   6837..6853    -  protein_bind   lac operator: The lac repressor binds to the lac operator to inhibit transcription in E. coli. This inhibition can be relieved by adding lactose or isopropyl-β-D-thiogalactopyranoside (IPTG). lac repressor encoded by lacI
   6861..6891    -  promoter       lac promoter: promoter for the E. coli lac operon
   6906..6927    -  protein_bind   CAP binding site: CAP binding activates transcription in the presence of cAMP. E. coli catabolite activator protein
   6940..7032    -  CDS            lacI (fragment): lac repressor; lacI; The lac repressor binds to the lac operator to inhibit transcription in E. coli. This inhibition can be relieved by adding lactose or isopropyl-β-D-thiogalactopyranoside (IPTG).
   7215..7803    -  rep_origin     ori: high-copy-number ColE1/pMB1/pBR322/pUC origin of replication
   7974..8834    -  CDS            AmpR: β-lactamase; bla; confers resistance to ampicillin, carbenicillin, and related antibiotics
   8835..8939    -  promoter       AmpR promoter: bla
   8998..9050    -  misc_feature   bom (fragment): basis of mobility region from pBR322
>Addgene plasmid #183700 | pcDNA3.3_SARS2_omicron BA.2 | addgene full sequence | sequence record 358528 | Addgene NGS Result
ACGCGTTGACATTGATTATTGACTAGTTATTAATAGTAATCAATTACGGGGTCATTAGTTCATAGCCCAT
ATATGGAGTTCCGCGTTACATAACTTACGGTAAATGGCCCGCCTGGCTGACCGCCCAACGACCCCCGCCC
ATTGACGTCAATAATGACGTATGTTCCCATAGTAACGCCAATAGGGACTTTCCATTGACGTCAATGGGTG
GAGTATTTACGGTAAACTGCCCACTTGGCAGTACATCAAGTGTATCATATGCCAAGTACGCCCCCTATTG
ACGTCAATGACGGTAAATGGCCCGCCTGGCATTATGCCCAGTACATGACCTTATGGGACTTTCCTACTTG
GCAGTACATCTACGTATTAGTCATCGCTATTACCATGGTGATGCGGTTTTGGCAGTACATCAATGGGCGT
GGATAGCGGTTTGACTCACGGGGATTTCCAAGTCTCCACCCCATTGACGTCAATGGGAGTTTGTTTTGGC
ACCAAAATCAACGGGACTTTCCAAAATGTCGTAACAACTCCGCCCCATTGACGCAAATGGGCGGTAGGCG
TGTACGGTGGGAGGTCTATATAAGCAGAGCTCGTTTAGTGAACCGTCAGATCGCCTGGAGACGCCATCCA
CGCTGTTTTGACCTCCATAGAAGACACCGGGACCGATCCAGCCTCCGGACTGAGCTCCTTAAGGTTAACT
CTAGAGAATTCGGATCCATGTTTGTGTTCCTGGTGCTGCTGCCACTGGTGTCCAGCCAGTGTGTGAACCT
GATCACCAGGACCCAATCCTACACCAACTCCTTCACCAGGGGAGTCTACTACCCTGACAAGGTGTTCAGG
TCCTCTGTGCTGCACAGCACCCAGGACCTGTTCCTGCCATTCTTCAGCAATGTGACCTGGTTCCATGCCA
TCCATGTGTCTGGCACCAATGGCACCAAGAGGTTTGACAACCCTGTGCTGCCATTCAATGATGGAGTCTA
CTTTGCCAGCACAGAGAAGAGCAACATCATCAGGGGCTGGATTTTTGGCACCACCCTGGACAGCAAGACC
CAGTCCCTGCTGATTGTGAACAATGCCACCAATGTGGTGATTAAGGTGTGTGAGTTCCAGTTCTGTAATG
ACCCATTCCTGGACGTCTACTACCACAAGAACAACAAGTCCTGGATGGAGTCTGAGTTCAGGGTCTACTC
CTCTGCCAACAACTGTACCTTTGAATATGTGAGCCAACCATTCCTGATGGACTTGGAGGGCAAGCAGGGC
AACTTCAAGAACCTGAGGGAGTTTGTGTTCAAGAACATTGATGGCTACTTCAAGATTTACAGCAAACACA
CACCAATCAACCTGGGGAGGGACCTGCCACAGGGCTTCTCTGCCTTGGAACCACTGGTGGACCTGCCAAT
TGGCATCAACATCACCAGGTTCCAGACCCTGCTGGCTCTGCACAGGTCCTACCTGACACCTGGAGACTCC
TCCTCTGGCTGGACAGCAGGAGCAGCAGCCTACTATGTGGGCTACCTCCAACCAAGGACCTTCCTGCTGA
AATACAATGAGAATGGCACCATCACAGATGCTGTGGACTGTGCCCTGGACCCACTGTCTGAGACCAAGTG
TACCCTGAAATCCTTCACAGTGGAGAAGGGCATCTACCAGACCAGCAACTTCAGGGTCCAACCAACAGAG
AGCATTGTGAGGTTTCCAAACATCACCAACCTGTGTCCATTTGACGAGGTGTTCAATGCCACCAGGTTTG
CCTCTGTCTATGCCTGGAACAGGAAGAGGATTAGCAACTGTGTGGCTGACTACTCTGTGCTCTACAACTT
TGCCCCCTTCTTCGCCTTCAAGTGTTATGGAGTGAGCCCAACCAAACTGAATGACCTGTGTTTCACCAAT
GTCTATGCTGACTCCTTTGTGATTAGGGGAAATGAGGTGAGTCAGATTGCCCCTGGACAAACAGGCAACA
TTGCTGACTACAACTACAAACTGCCTGATGACTTCACAGGCTGTGTGATTGCCTGGAACAGCAACAAGCT
GGACAGCAAGGTGGGAGGCAACTACAACTACCTCTACAGACTGTTCAGGAAGAGCAACCTGAAACCATTT
GAGAGGGACATCAGCACAGAGATTTACCAGGCTGGCAACAAACCATGTAATGGAGTGGCGGGCTTCAACT
GTTACTTTCCACTCAGATCCTATGGCTTCAGACCAACCTATGGAGTGGGCCACCAACCATACAGGGTGGT
GGTGCTGTCCTTTGAACTGCTCCATGCCCCTGCCACAGTGTGTGGACCAAAGAAGAGCACCAACCTGGTG
AAGAACAAGTGTGTGAACTTCAACTTCAATGGACTGACAGGCACAGGAGTGCTGACAGAGAGCAACAAGA
AGTTCCTGCCATTCCAACAGTTTGGCAGGGACATTGCTGACACCACAGATGCTGTGAGGGACCCACAGAC
CTTGGAGATTCTGGACATCACACCATGTTCCTTTGGAGGAGTGTCTGTGATTACACCTGGCACCAACACC
AGCAACCAGGTGGCTGTGCTCTACCAGGGTGTGAACTGTACTGAGGTGCCTGTGGCTATCCATGCTGACC
AACTTACACCAACCTGGAGGGTCTACAGCACAGGCAGCAATGTGTTCCAGACCAGGGCTGGCTGTCTGAT
TGGAGCAGAGTATGTGAACAACTCCTATGAGTGTGACATCCCAATTGGAGCAGGCATCTGTGCCTCCTAC
CAGACCCAGACCAAGAGCCATAGGAGGGCAAGGTCTGTGGCAAGCCAGAGCATCATTGCCTACACAATGA
GTCTGGGAGCAGAGAACTCTGTGGCTTACAGCAACAACAGCATTGCCATCCCAACCAACTTCACCATCTC
TGTGACCACAGAAATTCTGCCTGTGAGTATGACCAAGACCTCTGTGGACTGTACAATGTATATCTGTGGA
GACAGCACAGAGTGTAGCAACCTGCTGCTCCAATATGGCTCCTTCTGTACCCAACTTAAGAGGGCTCTGA
CAGGCATTGCTGTGGAACAGGACAAGAACACCCAGGAGGTGTTTGCCCAGGTGAAGCAGATTTACAAGAC
ACCTCCAATCAAGTACTTTGGAGGCTTCAACTTCAGCCAGATTCTGCCTGACCCAAGCAAGCCAAGCAAG
AGGTCCTTCATTGAGGACCTGCTGTTCAACAAGGTGACCCTGGCTGATGCTGGCTTCATCAAGCAATATG
GAGACTGTCTGGGAGACATTGCTGCAAGGGACCTGATTTGTGCCCAGAAGTTCAATGGACTGACCGTGCT
GCCTCCACTGCTGACAGATGAGATGATTGCCCAATACACCTCTGCCCTGCTGGCTGGCACCATCACCTCT
GGCTGGACCTTTGGAGCAGGAGCAGCCCTCCAAATCCCATTTGCTATGCAGATGGCTTACAGGTTCAATG
GCATTGGAGTGACCCAGAATGTGCTCTATGAGAACCAGAAACTGATTGCCAACCAGTTCAACTCTGCCAT
TGGCAAGATTCAGGACTCCCTGTCCAGCACAGCCTCTGCCCTGGGCAAACTCCAAGATGTGGTGAACCAT
AATGCCCAGGCTCTGAACACCCTGGTGAAGCAACTTTCCAGCAAGTTTGGAGCCATCTCCTCTGTGCTGA
ATGACATCCTGAGCAGACTGGACAAGGTGGAGGCTGAGGTCCAGATTGACAGACTGATTACAGGCAGACT
CCAATCCCTCCAAACCTATGTGACCCAACAACTTATCAGGGCTGCTGAGATTAGGGCATCTGCCAACCTG
GCTGCCACCAAGATGAGTGAGTGTGTGCTGGGACAAAGCAAGAGGGTGGACTTCTGTGGCAAGGGCTACC
ACCTGATGAGTTTTCCACAGTCTGCCCCTCATGGAGTGGTGTTCCTGCATGTGACCTATGTGCCTGCCCA
GGAGAAGAACTTCACCACAGCCCCTGCCATCTGCCATGATGGCAAGGCTCACTTTCCAAGGGAGGGAGTG
TTTGTGAGCAATGGCACCCACTGGTTTGTGACCCAGAGGAACTTCTATGAACCACAGATTATCACCACAG
ACAACACCTTTGTGTCTGGCAACTGTGATGTGGTGATTGGCATTGTGAACAACACAGTCTATGACCCACT
CCAACCTGAACTGGACTCCTTCAAGGAGGAACTGGACAAATACTTCAAGAACCACACCAGCCCTGATGTG
GACCTGGGAGACATCTCTGGCATCAATGCCTCTGTGGTGAACATCCAGAAGGAGATTGACAGACTGAATG
AGGTGGCTAAGAACCTGAATGAGTCCCTGATTGACCTCCAAGAACTGGGCAAATATGAACAATACATCAA
GTGGCCATGGTACATCTGGCTGGGCTTCATTGCTGGACTGATTGCCATTGTGATGGTGACCATAATGCTG
TGTTGTATGACCTCCTGTTGTTCCTGTCTGAAAGGCTGTTGTTCCTGTGGCTCCTGTTGTAAGTGACTCG
AGCCATGGAAGCTTGATATCTAACTGACTGAACCGGTGGTACCAAACGGGGGAGGCTAACTGAAACACGG
AAGGAGACAATACCGGAAGGAACCCGCGCTATGACGGCAATAAAAAGACAGAATAAAACGCACGGGTGTT
GGGTCGTTTGTTCATAAACGCGGGGTTCGGTCCCAGGGCTGGCACTCTGTCGATACCCCACCGAGACCCC
ATTGGGGCCAATACGCCCGCGTTTCTTCCTTTTCCCCACCCCACCCCCCAAGTTCGGGTGAAGGCCCAGG
GCTCGCAGCCAACGTCGGGGCGGCAGGCCCTGCCATAGCAGATCTGCGCAGCTGGGGCTCTAGGGGGTAT
CCCC
[124 nt withheld, positions 4835-4958]
C
[91 nt withheld, positions 4960-5050]
A
[49 nt withheld, positions 5052-5100]
CCTTTGACGTTGGAGTCCACGTTCTTT
[37 nt withheld, positions 5128-5164]
ACCCTATCTCGGTCTATTCTTTTGATTTATAAGGGATTTTGCCGATTTCGGCCTATTGGTTAAAAAATGA
GCTGATTTAACAAAAATTTAACGCGAATTAATTCTGTGGAATGTGTGTCAGTTAGGGTGTGGAAAGTCCC
CAGGCTCCCCAGCAGGCAGAAGTATGCAAAGCATGCATCTCAATTAGTCAGCAACCAGGTGTGGAAAGTC
CCCAGGCTCCCCAGCAGGCAGAAGTATGCAAAGCATGCATCTCAATTAGTCAGCAACCATAGTCCCGCCC
CTAACTCCGCCCATCCCGCCCCTAACTCCGCCCAGTTCCGCCCATTCTCCGCCCCATGGCTGACTAATTT
TTTTTATTTATGCAGAGGCCGAGGCCGCCTCTGCCTCTGAGCTATTCCAGAAGTAGTGAGGAGGCTTTTT
TGGAGGCCTAGGCTTTTGCAAAAAGCTCCCGGGAGCTTGTATATCCATTTTCGGATCTGATCAAGAGACA
GGATGAGGATCGTTTCGCATGATTGAACAAGATGGATTGCACGCAGGTTCTCCGGCCGCTTGGGTGGAGA
GGCTATTCGGCTATGACTGGGCACAACAGACAATCGGCTGCTCTGATGCCGCCGTGTTCCGGCTGTCAGC
GCAGGGGCGCCCGGTTCTTTTTGTCAAGACCGACCTGTCCGGTGCCCTGAATGAACTGCAGGACGAGGCA
GCGCGGCTATCGTGGCTGGCCACGACGGGCGTTCCTTGCGCAGCTGTGCTCGACGTTGTCACTGAAGCGG
GAAGGGACTGGCTGCTATTGGGCGAAGTGCCGGGGCAGGATCTCCTGTCATCTCACCTTGCTCCTGCCGA
GAAAGTATCCATCATGGCTGATGCAATGCGGCGGCTGCATACGCTTGATCCGGCTACCTGCCCATTCGAC
CACCAAGCGAAACATCGCATCGAGCGAGCACGTACTCGGATGGAAGCCGGTCTTGTCGATCAGGATGATC
TGGACGAAGAGCATCAGGGGCTCGCGCCAGCCGAACTGTTCGCCAGGCTCAAGGCGCGCATGCCCGACGG
CGAGGATCTCGTCGTGACCCATGGCGATGCCTGCTTGCCGAATATCATGGTGGAAAATGGCCGCTTTTCT
GGATTCATCGACTGTGGCCGGCTGGGTGTGGCGGACCGCTATCAGGACATAGCGTTGGCTACCCGTGATA
TTGCTGAAGAGCTTGGCGGCGAATGGGCTGACCGCTTCCTCGTGCTTTACGGTATCGCCGCTCCCGATTC
GCAGCGCATCGCCTTCTATCGCCTTCTTGACGAGTTCTTCTGAGCGGGACTCTGGGGTTCGCGAAATGAC
CGACCAAGCGACGCCCAACCTGCCATCACGAGATTTCGATTCCACCGCCGCCTTCTATGAAAGGTTGGGC
TTCGGAATCGTTTTCCGGGACGCCGGCTGGATGATCCTCCAGCGCGGGGATCTCATGCTGGAGTTCTTCG
CCCACCCCAACTTGTTTATTGCAGCTTATAATGGTTACAAATAAAGCAATAGCATCACAAATTTCACAAA
TAAAGCATTTTTTTCACTGCATTCTAGTTGTGGTTTGTCCAAACTCATCAATGTATCTTATCATGTCTGT
ATACCGTCGACCTCTAGCTAGAGCTTGGCGTAATCATGGTCATAGCTGTTTCCTGTGTGAAATTGTTATC
CGCTCACAATTCCACACAACATACGAGCCGGAAGCATAAAGTGTAAAGCCTGGGGTGCCTAATGAGTGAG
CTAACTCACATTAATTGCGTTGCGCTCACTGCCCGCTTTCCAGTCGGGAAACCTGTCGTGCCAGCTGCAT
TAATGAATCGGCCAACGCGCGGGGAGAGGCGGTTTGCGTATTGGGCGCTCTTCCGCTTCCTCGCTCACTG
ACTCGCTGCGCTCGGTCGTTCGGCTGCGGCGAGCGGTATCAGCTCACTCAAAGGCGGTAATACGGTTATC
CACAGAATCAGGGGATAACGCAGGAAAGAACATGTGAGCAAAAGGCCAGCAAAAGGCCAGGAACCGTAAA
AAGGCCGCGTTGCTGGCGTTTTTCCATAGGCTCCGCCCCCCTGACGAGCATCACAAAAATCGACGCTCAA
GTCAGAGGTGGCGAAACCCGACAGGACTATAAAGATACCAGGCGTTTCCCCCTGGAAGCTCCCTCGTGCG
CTCTCCTGTTCCGACCCTGCCGCTTACCGGATACCTGTCCGCCTTTCTCCCTTCGGGAAGCGTGGCGCTT
TCTCATAGCTCACGCTGTAGGTATCTCAGTTCGGTGTAGGTCGTTCGCTCCAAGCTGGGCTGTGTGCACG
AACCCCCCGTTCAGCCCGACCGCTGCGCCTTATCCGGTAACTATCGTCTTGAGTCCAACCCGGTAAGACA
CGACTTATCGCCACTGGCAGCAGCCACTGGTAACAGGATTAGCAGAGCGAGGTATGTAGGCGGTGCTACA
GAGTTCTTGAAGTGGTGGCCTAACTACGGCTACACTAGAAGAACAGTATTTGGTATCTGCGCTCTGCTGA
AGCCAGTTACCTTCGGAAAAAGAGTTGGTAGCTCTTGATCCGGCAAACAAACCACCGCTGGTAGCGGTGG
TTTTTTTGTTTGCAAGCAGCAGATTACGCGCAGAAAAAAAGGATCTCAAGAAGATCCTTTGATCTTTTCT
ACGGGGTCTGACGCTCAGTGGAACGAAAACTCACGTTAAGGGATTTTGGTCATGAGATTATCAAAAAGGA
TCTTCACCTAGATCCTTTTAAATTAAAAATGAAGTTTTAAATCAATCTAAAGTATATATGAGTAAACTTG
GTCTGACAGTTACCAATGCTTAATCAGTGAGGCACCTATCTCAGCGATCTGTCTATTTCGTTCATCCATA
GTTGCCTGACTCCCCGTCGTGTAGATAACTACGATACGGGAGGGCTTACCATCTGGCCCCAGTGCTGCAA
TGATACCGCGAGACCCACGCTCACCGGCTCCAGATTTATCAGCAATAAACCAGCCAGCCGGAAGGGCCGA
GCGCAGAAGTGGTCCTGCAACTTTATCCGCCTCCATCCAGTCTATTAATTGTTGCCGGGAAGCTAGAGTA
AGTAGTTCGCCAGTTAATAGTTTGCGCAACGTTGTTGCCATTGCTACAGGCATCGTGGTGTCACGCTCGT
CGTTTGGTATGGCTTCATTCAGCTCCGGTTCCCAACGATCAAGGCGAGTTACATGATCCCCCATGTTGTG
CAAAAAAGCGGTTAGCTCCTTCGGTCCTCCGATCGTTGTCAGAAGTAAGTTGGCCGCAGTGTTATCACTC
ATGGTTATGGCAGCACTGCATAATTCTCTTACTGTCATGCCATCCGTAAGATGCTTTTCTGTGACTGGTG
AGTACTCAACCAAGTCATTCTGAGAATAGTGTATGCGGCGACCGAGTTGCTCTTGCCCGGCGTCAATACG
GGATAATACCGCGCCACATAGCAGAACTTTAAAAGTGCTCATCATTGGAAAACGTTCTTCGGGGCGAAAA
CTCTCAAGGATCTTACCGCTGTTGAGATCCAGTTCGATGTAACCCACTCGTGCACCCAACTGATCTTCAG
CATCTTTTACTTTCACCAGCGTTTCTGGGTGAGCAAAAACAGGAAGGCAAAATGCCGCAAAAAAGGGAAT
AAGGGCGACACGGAAATGTTGAATACTCATACTCTTCCTTTTTCAATATTATTGAAGCATTTATCAGGGT
TATTGTCTCATGAGCGGATACATATTTGAATGTATTTAGAAAAATAAACAAATAGGGGTTCCGCGCACAT
TTCCCCGAAAAGTGCCACCTGACGTCGACGGATCGGGAGATCTCCCGATCCCCTATGGTGCACTCTCAGT
ACAATCTGCTCTGATGCCGCATAGTTAAGCCAGTATCTGCTCCCTGCTTGTGTGTTGGAGGTCGCTGAGT
AGTGCGCGAGCAAAATTTAAGCTACAACAAGGCAAGGCTTGACCGACAATTGCATGAAGAATCTGCTTAG
GGTTAGGCGTTTTGCGCTGCTTCGCGATGTACGGGCCAGATAT
