>Addgene plasmid #183700 | pcDNA3.3_SARS2_omicron BA.2 | depositor partial sequence | sequence record 356112 | BA.2 spike
ATGTTTGTGTTCCTGGTGCTGCTGCCACTGGTGTCCAGCCAGTGTGTGAACCTGATCACCAGGACCCAAT
CCTACACCAACTCCTTCACCAGGGGAGTCTACTACCCTGACAAGGTGTTCAGGTCCTCTGTGCTGCACAG
CACCCAGGACCTGTTCCTGCCATTCTTCAGCAATGTGACCTGGTTCCATGCCATCCATGTGTCTGGCACC
AATGGCACCAAGAGGTTTGACAACCCTGTGCTGCCATTCAATGATGGAGTCTACTTTGCCAGCACAGAGA
AGAGCAACATCATCAGGGGCTGGATTTTTGGCACCACCCTGGACAGCAAGACCCAGTCCCTGCTGATTGT
GAACAATGCCACCAATGTGGTGATTAAGGTGTGTGAGTTCCAGTTCTGTAATGACCCATTCCTGGACGTC
TACTACCACAAGAACAACAAGTCCTGGATGGAGTCTGAGTTCAGGGTCTACTCCTCTGCCAACAACTGTA
CCTTTGAATATGTGAGCCAACCATTCCTGATGGACTTGGAGGGCAAGCAGGGCAACTTCAAGAACCTGAG
GGAGTTTGTGTTCAAGAACATTGATGGCTACTTCAAGATTTACAGCAAACACACACCAATCAACCTGGGG
AGGGACCTGCCACAGGGCTTCTCTGCCTTGGAACCACTGGTGGACCTGCCAATTGGCATCAACATCACCA
GGTTCCAGACCCTGCTGGCTCTGCACAGGTCCTACCTGACACCTGGAGACTCCTCCTCTGGCTGGACAGC
AGGAGCAGCAGCCTACTATGTGGGCTACCTCCAACCAAGGACCTTCCTGCTGAAATACAATGAGAATGGC
ACCATCACAGATGCTGTGGACTGTGCCCTGGACCCACTGTCTGAGACCAAGTGTACCCTGAAATCCTTCA
CAGTGGAGAAGGGCATCTACCAGACCAGCAACTTCAGGGTCCAACCAACAGAGAGCATTGTGAGGTTTCC
AAACATCACCAACCTGTGTCCATTTGACGAGGTGTTCAATGCCACCAGGTTTGCCTCTGTCTATGCCTGG
AACAGGAAGAGGATTAGCAACTGTGTGGCTGACTACTCTGTGCTCTACAACTTTGCCCCCTTCTTCGCCT
TCAAGTGTTATGGAGTGAGCCCAACCAAACTGAATGACCTGTGTTTCACCAATGTCTATGCTGACTCCTT
TGTGATTAGGGGAAATGAGGTGAGTCAGATTGCCCCTGGACAAACAGGCAACATTGCTGACTACAACTAC
AAACTGCCTGATGACTTCACAGGCTGTGTGATTGCCTGGAACAGCAACAAGCTGGACAGCAAGGTGGGAG
GCAACTACAACTACCTCTACAGACTGTTCAGGAAGAGCAACCTGAAACCATTTGAGAGGGACATCAGCAC
AGAGATTTACCAGGCTGGCAACAAACCATGTAATGGAGTGGCGGGCTTCAACTGTTACTTTCCACTCAGA
TCCTATGGCTTCAGACCAACCTATGGAGTGGGCCACCAACCATACAGGGTGGTGGTGCTGTCCTTTGAAC
TGCTCCATGCCCCTGCCACAGTGTGTGGACCAAAGAAGAGCACCAACCTGGTGAAGAACAAGTGTGTGAA
CTTCAACTTCAATGGACTGACAGGCACAGGAGTGCTGACAGAGAGCAACAAGAAGTTCCTGCCATTCCAA
CAGTTTGGCAGGGACATTGCTGACACCACAGATGCTGTGAGGGACCCACAGACCTTGGAGATTCTGGACA
TCACACCATGTTCCTTTGGAGGAGTGTCTGTGATTACACCTGGCACCAACACCAGCAACCAGGTGGCTGT
GCTCTACCAGGGTGTGAACTGTACTGAGGTGCCTGTGGCTATCCATGCTGACCAACTTACACCAACCTGG
AGGGTCTACAGCACAGGCAGCAATGTGTTCCAGACCAGGGCTGGCTGTCTGATTGGAGCAGAGTATGTGA
ACAACTCCTATGAGTGTGACATCCCAATTGGAGCAGGCATCTGTGCCTCCTACCAGACCCAGACCAAGAG
CCATAGGAGGGCAAGGTCTGTGGCAAGCCAGAGCATCATTGCCTACACAATGAGTCTGGGAGCAGAGAAC
TCTGTGGCTTACAGCAACAACAGCATTGCCATCCCAACCAACTTCACCATCTCTGTGACCACAGAAATTC
TGCCTGTGAGTATGACCAAGACCTCTGTGGACTGTACAATGTATATCTGTGGAGACAGCACAGAGTGTAG
CAACCTGCTGCTCCAATATGGCTCCTTCTGTACCCAACTTAAGAGGGCTCTGACAGGCATTGCTGTGGAA
CAGGACAAGAACACCCAGGAGGTGTTTGCCCAGGTGAAGCAGATTTACAAGACACCTCCAATCAAGTACT
TTGGAGGCTTCAACTTCAGCCAGATTCTGCCTGACCCAAGCAAGCCAAGCAAGAGGTCCTTCATTGAGGA
CCTGCTGTTCAACAAGGTGACCCTGGCTGATGCTGGCTTCATCAAGCAATATGGAGACTGTCTGGGAGAC
ATTGCTGCAAGGGACCTGATTTGTGCCCAGAAGTTCAATGGACTGACCGTGCTGCCTCCACTGCTGACAG
ATGAGATGATTGCCCAATACACCTCTGCCCTGCTGGCTGGCACCATCACCTCTGGCTGGACCTTTGGAGC
AGGAGCAGCCCTCCAAATCCCATTTGCTATGCAGATGGCTTACAGGTTCAATGGCATTGGAGTGACCCAG
AATGTGCTCTATGAGAACCAGAAACTGATTGCCAACCAGTTCAACTCTGCCATTGGCAAGATTCAGGACT
CCCTGTCCAGCACAGCCTCTGCCCTGGGCAAACTCCAAGATGTGGTGAACCATAATGCCCAGGCTCTGAA
CACCCTGGTGAAGCAACTTTCCAGCAAGTTTGGAGCCATCTCCTCTGTGCTGAATGACATCCTGAGCAGA
CTGGACAAGGTGGAGGCTGAGGTCCAGATTGACAGACTGATTACAGGCAGACTCCAATCCCTCCAAACCT
ATGTGACCCAACAACTTATCAGGGCTGCTGAGATTAGGGCATCTGCCAACCTGGCTGCCACCAAGATGAG
TGAGTGTGTGCTGGGACAAAGCAAGAGGGTGGACTTCTGTGGCAAGGGCTACCACCTGATGAGTTTTCCA
CAGTCTGCCCCTCATGGAGTGGTGTTCCTGCATGTGACCTATGTGCCTGCCCAGGAGAAGAACTTCACCA
CAGCCCCTGCCATCTGCCATGATGGCAAGGCTCACTTTCCAAGGGAGGGAGTGTTTGTGAGCAATGGCAC
CCACTGGTTTGTGACCCAGAGGAACTTCTATGAACCACAGATTATCACCACAGACAACACCTTTGTGTCT
GGCAACTGTGATGTGGTGATTGGCATTGTGAACAACACAGTCTATGACCCACTCCAACCTGAACTGGACT
CCTTCAAGGAGGAACTGGACAAATACTTCAAGAACCACACCAGCCCTGATGTGGACCTGGGAGACATCTC
TGGCATCAATGCCTCTGTGGTGAACATCCAGAAGGAGATTGACAGACTGAATGAGGTGGCTAAGAACCTG
AATGAGTCCCTGATTGACCTCCAAGAACTGGGCAAATATGAACAATACATCAAGTGGCCATGGTACATCT
GGCTGGGCTTCATTGCTGGACTGATTGCCATTGTGATGGTGACCATAATGCTGTGTTGTATGACCTCCTG
TTGTTCCTGTCTGAAAGGCTGTTGTTCCTGTGGCTCCTGTTGTAAGTGA
